Addgene plasmid #162953: C514-E11: attB5r-RU5u-His6-nostop-attB1r
Purpose: Gateway attB5r/attB1r entry clone for generation of N-terminal FLAG-tagged fusion proteins
Depositing lab: Dominic Esposito. Depositing organization: National Cancer Institute (NCI). Publication: Combinatorial assembly of clone libraries using site-specific recombination. Wall VE, Garvey LA, Mehalko JL, Procter LV, Esposito D. Methods Mol Biol. 2014;1116:193-208. doi: 10.1007/978-1-62703-764-8_14. PubMed 24395366.
Backbone
  Vector backbone: pDonr235
  Vector type: Synthetic Biology
Growth in bacteria
  Bacterial resistance: Spectinomycin, 50 μg/mL
  Growth temperature: 37°C
  Growth strain: DH5alpha
  Copy number: High Copy
Gene/Insert
  Gene/Insert name: His6 purification tag with upstream HTLV RU5 5' UTR
  Species: Synthetic
  Cloning method: Gateway Cloning
Terms and licenses: Academic/Nonprofit Terms; Industry Terms: Not Available to Industry
How to cite: C514-E11: attB5r-RU5u-His6-nostop-attB1r was a gift from Dominic Esposito (Addgene plasmid # 162953 ; http://n2t.net/addgene:162953 ; RRID:Addgene_162953)
