[The description below was written by a language model from this plasmid's Addgene catalogue record and pLannotate feature annotations shown in this document.]
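Description:
C514-E11: attB5r-RU5u-His6-nostop-attB1r is a small (about 3 kb) Gateway entry clone built on the pDonr235 donor backbone and intended as a modular part for multi-fragment (multisite) recombinational assembly of expression clones. It is maintained in E. coli through a high-copy ColE1/pUC-type origin and selected with spectinomycin via the aadA aminoglycoside adenylyltransferase (SmR) gene. That gene sits downstream of fragments of a class 1 integron Pc promoter and a gentamicin acetyltransferase remnant, which appear to be carry-over from the resistance cassette's origin. rrnB T1 and T2 terminators flank the cloning region and insulate it from backbone transcription, and a T7 promoter lies just outside the cassette on the opposite strand.

The synthetic payload sits between two Gateway recombination sites annotated as attR5 and attR1, consistent with the reversed attB5r/attB1r sites named in the title having been recombined into the donor vector. Between them are a truncated HTLV type 1 5' LTR segment, the R-U5 region used as a 5' untranslated leader to enhance expression in mammalian cells, followed by a 6xHis affinity tag with no stop codon. In an LR reaction the element would be joined upstream of an attL1-flanked open reading frame and downstream of a promoter module, giving a transcript with the RU5 leader and an N-terminal His6 fusion for purification or detection. The element carries no promoter of its own.

The catalogue purpose field describes N-terminal FLAG-tagged fusions, but the construct name, insert description and sequence annotation all indicate a His6 tag, and no FLAG feature is annotated.
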