Features (pLannotate 1.2.2; 12 found; start..end, strand, type, name):
     54..97      +  terminator     rrnB T1 terminator: Escherichia coli rrnB; transcription terminator T1 from the E. coli rrnB gene
    185..306     -  protein_bind   attR5: mutant version of attR; recombination site for the Gateway® LR reaction LR Clonase™
    312..580     +  LTR            5' LTR (truncated): truncated 5' long terminal repeat (LTR) from human T-cell leukemia virus (HTLV) type 1
    587..604     +  CDS            6xHis: 6xHis affinity tag
    605..729     +  protein_bind   attR1: mutant version of attR; recombination site for the Gateway® LR reaction LR Clonase™
    802..820     -  promoter       T7 promoter: promoter for bacteriophage T7 RNA polymerase
    890..912     +  misc_feature   MCS (fragment): pUC18/19 multiple cloning site
   1004..1027    +  promoter       Pc promoter (fragment): intI1 (promoter lies within the coding sequence); class 1 integron promoter
   1203..1259    +  CDS            GmR (fragment): gentamycin acetyltransferase; aacC1; confers resistance to gentamycin
   1266..2057    +  CDS            SmR: aminoglycoside adenylyltransferase (Murphy, 1985); aadA; confers resistance to spectinomycin and streptomycin
   2150..2738    +  rep_origin     ori: high-copy-number ColE1/pMB1/pBR322/pUC origin of replication
   2873..2900    -  terminator     rrnB T2 terminator: transcription terminator T2 from the E. coli rrnB gene
>Addgene plasmid #162953 | C514-E11: attB5r-RU5u-His6-nostop-attB1r | addgene full sequence | sequence record 330931 | Addgene NGS Result
CCGCTCCCGGCGGATTTGTCCTACTCAGGAGAGCGTTCACCGACAAACAACAGATAAAACGAAAGGCCCA
GTCTTCCGACTGAGCCTTTCGTTTTATTTGATGCCTGGCAGTTCCCTACTCTCGCGTTAACGCTACCATG
GAGCTCGAATTCTACAGTCACTAATACCATCTAAGTAGTTGATTCATAGTGACTGCATATGTTGTGTTTT
ACAGTATTATGTAGTCTGTTTTTTATGCAAAATCTAATTTAATATATTGATATTTATATCATTTTACGTT
TCTCGTTCAACTTTTGTATACAAAGTGGCGAGGGGCTCACATCTCTCCTTCACGCGCCCGCCGCCCTACC
TGAGGCCGCCATCCACGCCGGTTGAGTCGCGTTCTGCCGCCTCCCGCCTGTGGTGCCTCCTGAACTGCGT
CCGCCGTCTAGGTAAGTTTAAAGCTCAGGTCGAGACCGGGCCTTTGTCCGGCGCTCCCTTGGAGCCTACC
TAGACTCAGCCGGCTCTCCACGCTTTGCCTGACCCTGCTTGCTCAACTCTACGTCTTTGTTTCGTTTTCT
GTTCTGCGCCGTTACAGATCACCATGCACCATCACCATCACCATACAACTTTGTACAAAAAAGTTGAACG
AGAAACGTAAAATGATATAAATATCAATATATTAAATTAGATTTTGCATAAAAAACAGACTACATAATAC
TGTAAAACACAACATATGCAGTCACTATGAACCAACTACTTAGATGGTATTAGTGACCTGTAGAATTCGA
GCTCTAGAGCTGCAGGGCGGCCGCGATATCCCCTATAGTGAGTCGTATTACATGGTCATAGCTGTTTCCT
GGCAGCTCTGGCCCGTGTCTCAAAATCTCTGATGTTACATTGCACAAGATCGGTACCCGGGGATCCTCTA
GACCAGCCAGGACAGAAATGCCTCGACTTCGCTGCTACCCAAGGTTGCCGGGTGACGCACACCGTGGAAA
CGGATGAAGGCACGAACCCAGTGGACATAAGCCTGTTCGGTTCGTAAGCTGTAATGCAAGTAGCGTATGC
GCTCACGCAACTGGTCCAGAACCTTGACCGAACGCAGCGGTGGTAACGGCGCAGTGGCGGTTTTCATGGC
TTGTTATGACTGTTTTTTTGGGGTACAGTCTATGCCTCGGGCATCCAAGCAGCAAGCGCGTTACGCCGTG
GGTCGATGTTTGATGTTATGGAGCAGCAACGATGTTACGCAGCAGGGCAGTCGCCCTAAAACAAAGTTAA
ACATTATGAGGGAAGCGGTGATCGCCGAAGTATCGACTCAACTATCAGAGGTAGTTGGCGTCATCGAGCG
CCATCTCGAACCGACGTTGCTGGCCGTACATTTGTACGGCTCCGCAGTGGATGGCGGCCTGAAGCCACAC
AGTGATATTGATTTGCTGGTTACGGTGACCGTAAGGCTTGATGAAACAACGCGGCGAGCTTTGATCAACG
ACCTTTTGGAAACTTCGGCTTCCCCTGGAGAGAGCGAGATTCTCCGCGCTGTAGAAGTCACCATTGTTGT
GCACGACGACATCATTCCGTGGCGTTATCCAGCTAAGCGCGAACTGCAATTTGGAGAATGGCAGCGCAAT
GACATTCTTGCAGGTATCTTCGAGCCAGCCACGATCGACATTGATCTGGCTATCTTGCTGACAAAAGCAA
GAGAACATAGCGTTGCCTTGGTAGGTCCAGCGGCGGAGGAACTCTTTGATCCGGTTCCTGAACAGGATCT
ATTTGAGGCGCTAAATGAAACCTTAACGCTATGGAACTCGCCGCCCGACTGGGCTGGCGATGAGCGAAAT
GTAGTGCTTACGTTGTCCCGCATTTGGTACAGCGCAGTAACCGGCAAAATCGCGCCGAAGGATGTCGCTG
CCGACTGGGCAATGGAGCGCCTGCCGGCCCAGTATCAGCCCGTCATACTTGAAGCTAGACAGGCTTATCT
TGGACAAGAAGAAGATCGCTTGGCCTCGCGCGCAGATCAGTTGGAAGAATTTGTCCACTACGTGAAAGGC
GAGATCACCAAGGTAGTCGGCAAATAACCCTCGAGCCACCCATGACCAAAATCCCTTAACGTGAGTTACG
CGTCGTTCCACTGAGCGTCAGACCCCGTAGAAAAGATCAAAGGATCTTCTTGAGATCCTTTTTTTCTGCG
CGTAATCTGCTGCTTGCAAACAAAAAAACCACCGCTACCAGCGGTGGTTTGTTTGCCGGATCAAGAGCTA
CCAACTCTTTTTCCGAAGGTAACTGGCTTCAGCAGAGCGCAGATACCAAATACTGTTCTTCTAGTGTAGC
CGTAGTTAGGCCACCACTTCAAGAACTCTGTAGCACCGCCTACATACCTCGCTCTGCTAATCCTGTTACC
AGTGGCTGCTGCCAGTGGCGATAAGTCGTGTCTTACCGGGTTGGACTCAAGACGATAGTTACCGGATAAG
GCGCAGCGGTCGGGCTGAACGGGGGGTTCGTGCACACAGCCCAGCTTGGAGCGAACGACCTACACCGAAC
TGAGATACCTACAGCGTGAGCTATGAGAAAGCGCCACGCTTCCCGAAGGGAGAAAGGCGGACAGGTATCC
GGTAAGCGGCAGGGTCGGAACAGGAGAGCGCACGAGGGAGCTTCCAGGGGGAAACGCCTGGTATCTTTAT
AGTCCTGTCGGGTTTCGCCACCTCTGACTTGAGCGTCGATTTTTGTGATGCTCGTCAGGGGGGCGGAGCC
TATGGAAAAACGCCAGCAACGCGGCCTTTTTACGGTTCCTGGCCTTTTGCTGGCCTTTTGCTCACATGTT
CTTTCCTGCGTTATCCCCTGATTCTGTGGATAACCGTATTACCGCTAGCCAGGAAGAGTTTGTAGAAACG
CAAAAAGGCCATCCGTCAGGATGGCCTTCTGCTTAGTTTGATGCCTGGCAGTTTATGGCGGGCGTCCTGC
CCGCCACCCTCCGGGCCGTTGCTTCACAACGTTCAAAT
